>Addgene plasmid #62000 | TAPBPL pmRFP-N2 (721) | addgene partial sequence | sequence record 102633 | CMV-F 5'-CGCAAATGGGCGGTAGGCGTG-3'
GCAGAGCTGGTTTAGTGAACCGTCAGATCCGCTAGCGCTACCGGACTCAGATCTCGAGCTCAAGCTTCGA
ATTCTGCAGTCGACATGGGCACACAGGAGGGCTGGTGCCTGCTGCTCTGCCTGGCTCTATCTGGAGCAGC
AGAAACCAAGCCCCACCCAGCAGAGGGGCAGTGGCGGGCAGTGGACGTGGTCCTAGACTGTTTCCTGGTG
AAGGACGGTGCGCACCGTGGAGCTCTCGCCAGCAGTGAGGACAGGGCAAGGGCCTCCCTTGTGCTGAAGC
AGGTGCCAGTGCTGGACGATGGCTCCCTGGAGGACTTCACCGATTTCCAAGGGGGCACACTGGCCCAAGA
TGACCCACCTATTATCTTTGAGGCCTCAGTGGACCTGGTCCAGATTCCCCAGGCCGAGGCCTTGCTCCAT
GCTGACTGCAGTGGGAAGGAGGTGACCTGTGAGATCTCCCGCTACTTTCTCCAGATGACAGAGACCACTG
TTAAGACAGCAGCTTGGTTCATGGCCAACGTGCAGGTCTCTGGAGGGGGACCTAGCATCTCCTTGGTGAT
GAAGACTCCCAGGGTCGCCAAGAATGAGGTGCTCTGGCACCCAACGCTGAACTTGCCACTGAGCCCCCAG
GGGACTGTGCGAACTGCAGTGGAGTTCCAGGTGATGACACAGACCCAATCCCTGAGCTTCCTGCTGGGGT
CCTCAGCCTCCTTGGACTGTGGCTTCTCCATGGCACCGGGCTTGGACCTCATCAGTGTGGAGTGGCGACT
GCAGCACAAGGGCAGGGGTCAGTTGGTGTACAGCTGGACCGCAGGGCAGGGGCAGGCTGTGCGGAAGGGC
GCTACCCTGGAGCCTGCACAACTGGGCATGGCCAGG
