>Addgene plasmid #62000 | TAPBPL pmRFP-N2 (721) | addgene partial sequence | sequence record 103153 | mCherry-R 5'-TTGGTCACCTTCAGCTTGG-3'
CCTCGATCTCGAACTCGTGGCCGTTCACGGAGCCCTCCATGCGCACCTTGAAGCGCATGAACTCCTTGAT
GACGTCCTCGGAGGAACGGCCCATGGCCATTCGGATCCCGGGCCGGCTGGGCTGGCTTACACGCGCTGTG
CGGTCTTCATGGAGATGGGAGCTCTGTGTGTCAGCACAGGAAGTGGTCTCCCAGCGTTCAGCCTGAAGCA
GCCCAAGTCCTGTAGGTGCTTGCCGTCTCTGAAGCCCCAGGAACATCAGTGCAAGAAGGAAGAGACTGCT
GGCAAAGATGACTCCCAAGGCTGTTCTCCGCTCTGGTGGGACAACCTGGGTGCTGGCCCCAAGGGGCTCC
TCCAGAGAGATGTGTGTGACCTGGCAGGTGTAAGTGGCACCTGCAGAGCCAGGTTCTGCGGTGAGAGAGG
AGGAGATGCTGTAGGTGCCTGCCACGCTTTGCCTGAGGCTGGAGAAGGAGGCACCAGAGACTTGGGCTGG
GGATCCACCCAGCTCCTCTCGGGTCCACGTCACCACCACATCCAGAGGGTAATAGCCAGCAATGTCGCAG
ATGAGGGTGGGCAGCAGAGCTTCGTTTGCCAAGCTCAGTCGTACTTTAGGGGAAGCTTGGATGTTGAGCT
GGATGATCTGCTGAGCTCGGTACAGAGAGGTGGTGATCTGGCAAATGTAGGTCCCCTCGTCCTGTATAGT
GAGGCCGGGCAGGGTGAGGGAGGCATCCCTGGCCATGCCCAGTTGTGCAGGCTCCAGGGTAGCGCCCTTC
CGCACAGCCTGCCCCTGCCCTGCGGTCCAGCTGTACACCAACTGACCCCTGCCCTTGTGCTGCAGTCGCC
ACTCCACACTGATGAGGTCCAAGCCCGGTGCCATGGAGAAGCCACAGTCCAAGGAGGCTGAGGACC
