[The description below was written by a language model from this plasmid's Addgene catalogue record.]
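Description:
TAPBPL pmRFP-N2 (721) is a mammalian expression plasmid built on the pmRFP-N2 backbone, an "N-type" fluorescent protein fusion vector in which the gene of interest is placed upstream of the reporter, so the fluorescent protein ends up at the C terminus of the encoded product. The plasmid is maintained in E. coli as a high-copy construct under kanamycin selection. The record does not include a feature table, so the bacterial origin of replication, polyadenylation signal and any mammalian selection cassette are not documented here, and the cloning method and backbone manufacturer are listed as unknown.

The insert is human TAPBPL (TAP binding protein-like, also known as TAPBP-R or TAPBPR, and given the alternative name NKP39 by the depositors). Its expression is driven by the CMV promoter, a strong constitutive viral promoter that gives robust transcription in most transfected mammalian cell lines. The coding sequence is fused at its C terminus to monomeric red fluorescent protein (mRFP) supplied by the backbone, producing a TAPBPL-mRFP chimera that can be followed directly by fluorescence microscopy.

The stated purpose is mammalian expression of a nuclear envelope transmembrane protein. The construct comes from work that catalogued the leukocyte nuclear envelope proteome and identified novel transmembrane proteins that influence genome architecture. In that context, it is suited to testing whether the tagged protein localises to the nuclear envelope in transfected cells and to examining the effects of its overexpression on nuclear organisation.
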