Addgene plasmid #62000: TAPBPL pmRFP-N2 (721)
Purpose: mammalian expression of nuclear envelope transmembrane protein
Depositing lab: Eric Schirmer. Depositing organization: University of Edinburgh. Publication: The leukocyte nuclear envelope proteome varies with cell activation and contains novel transmembrane proteins that affect genome architecture. Korfali N, Wilkie GS, Swanson SK, Srsen V, Batrakou DG, Fairley EA, Malik P, Zuleger N, Goncharevich A, de Las Heras J, Kelly DA, Kerr AR, Florens L, Schirmer EC. Mol Cell Proteomics. 2010 Dec;9(12):2571-85. doi: 10.1074/mcp.M110.002915. Epub 2010 Aug 6. PubMed 20693407.
Backbone
  Vector backbone: pmRFP-N2
  Backbone manufacturer: unknown
  Vector type: Mammalian Expression
Growth in bacteria
  Bacterial resistance: Kanamycin, 50 μg/mL
  Growth temperature: 37°C
  Growth strain: DH5alpha
  Copy number: High Copy
Gene/Insert
  Gene/Insert name: TAPBPL (alt name: NKP39)
  Species: H. sapiens (human)
  GenBank ID: AAH15017.1
  Entrez Gene: TAPBPL (a.k.a. TAPBP-R, TAPBPR)
  Promoter: CMV
  Tag / fusion protein: mRFP (C terminal on backbone)
  Cloning method: Unknown
  Sequencing primers: 5′ CMV-F; 3′ mRFP1-R
Terms and licenses: Academic/Nonprofit Terms; Industry Terms: Not Available to Industry
How to cite: TAPBPL pmRFP-N2 (721) was a gift from Eric Schirmer (Addgene plasmid # 62000 ; http://n2t.net/addgene:62000 ; RRID:Addgene_62000)
